>Addgene plasmid #43217 | I-TTTG | depositor partial sequence | sequence record 58482 | I-TTTG sequence 424 bps
CGTCTCCTGACCCCAGAGCAGGTCGTGGCCATTGCCTCGAATGGAGGGGGCAAACAGGCGTTGGAAACCG
TACAACGATTGCTGCCGGTGCTGTGCCAAGCGCACGGCCTCACCCCAGAGCAGGTCGTGGCCATTGCCTC
GAATGGAGGGGGCAAACAGGCGTTGGAAACCGTACAACGATTGCTGCCGGTGCTGTGCCAAGCGCACGGA
TTAACCCCAGAGCAGGTCGTGGCCATTGCCTCGAATGGAGGGGGCAAACAGGCGTTGGAAACCGTACAAC
GATTGCTGCCGGTGCTGTGCCAAGCGCACGGATTAACCCCAGAGCAGGTCGTGGCAATCGCGAGCAATAA
CGGCGGAAAACAGGCTTTGGAAACGGTGCAGAGGCTCCTTCCAGTGCTGTGCCAAGCGCACGGCTTAAGA
GACG
