>Addgene plasmid #43217 | I-TTTG | addgene partial sequence | sequence record 61986 | M13-F20 5'-TGTAAAACGACGGCCAGT-3'
GGCGAATTGGGCCCTCTAGATGCATGCTCGAGCGGCCGCCAGTGTGATGGATATCTGCAGAATTCGCCCT
TAAGTATCTTTCCTGTGCCCACGTCTCTTAAGCCGTGCGCTTGGCACAGCACTGGAAGGAGCCTCTGCAC
CGTTTCCAAAGCCTGTTTTCCGCCGTTATTGCTCGCGATTGCCACGACCTGCTCTGGGGTTAATCCGTGC
GCTTGGCACAGCACCGGCAGCAATCGTTGTACGGTTTCCAACGCCTGTTTGCCCCCTCCATTCGAGGCAA
TGGCCACGACCTGCTCTGGGGTTAATCCGTGCGCTTGGCACAGCACCGGCAGCAATCGTTGTACGGTTTC
CAACGCCTGTTTGCCCCCTCCATTCGAGGCAATGGCCACGACCTGCTCTGGGGTGAGGCCGTGCGCTTGG
CACAGCACCGGCAGCAATCGTTGTACGGTTTCCAACGCCTGTTTGCCCCCTCCATTCGAGGCAATGGCCA
CGACCTGCTCTGGGGTCAGGAGACGCGCTAGGACGGCATCTATATAAGGGCGAATTCCAGCACACTGGCG
GCCGTTACTAGTGGATCCGAGCTCGGTACCAAGCTTGATGCATAGCTTGAGTATTCTATAGTGTCACCTA
AATAGCTTGGCGTAATCATGGTCATAGCTGTTTCCTGTGTGAAATTGTTATCCGCTCACAATTCCACACA
ACATACGAGCCGGAAGCATAAAGTGTAAAGCCTGGGGTGCCTAATGAGTGAGCTAACTCACATTAATTGC
GTTGCGCTCACTGCCCGCTTTCCAGTCGGGAAACCTGTCGTGCCAGCTGCATTAATGAATCGGCCAACGC
GCGGGGAGAGGCGGTTTGCGTATTGGGCGCTCTTCCGCTTC
