[The description below was written by a language model from this plasmid's Addgene catalogue record.]
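Description:
I-TTTG is a bacterial cloning plasmid built on the commercial pCRII-TOPO backbone (about 4 kb without insert), carrying a 424 bp synthetic insert introduced by TOPO cloning. It is maintained at high copy in E. coli and is selected with ampicillin and kanamycin, consistent with the two resistance markers normally present on this backbone. No feature table accompanies the record, so the origin of replication and other backbone elements are not explicitly listed. The T7 and M13-reverse sequencing primers indicate that the insert sits in the standard pCRII-TOPO cloning site, flanked by those priming sites.

The record describes the insert only by its name and as synthetic. It comes from a collection deposited with a publication on a TALEN genome-editing system for generating human stem cell-based disease models. In that context, and given an insert size compatible with four TAL effector repeats of roughly 100 bp each, the name most plausibly denotes a pre-assembled repeat module recognising the four-nucleotide sequence TTTG. The "I" prefix would then likely mark its position or class within a hierarchical assembly scheme. This reading is an inference from the name, size and associated paper, not something stated in the record. The record also does not give the repeat-variable residues, the flanking restriction or ligation sites, or the destination vector.

The plasmid has no stated promoter, tag, reporter or mammalian expression element. It appears to be a storage and propagation vector for a library component that would be combined with other modules to build full-length TALEN arrays, not a construct used directly in cells.
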