Addgene plasmid #43217: I-TTTG
Depositing lab: Chad Cowan & Kiran Musunuru. Depositing organization: Harvard University. Publication: A TALEN Genome-Editing System for Generating Human Stem Cell-Based Disease Models. Ding Q, Lee YK, Schaefer EA, Peters DT, Veres A, Kim K, Kuperwasser N, Motola DL, Meissner TB, Hendriks WT, Trevisan M, Gupta RM, Moisan A, Banks E, Friesen M, Schinzel RT, Xia F, Tang A, Xia Y, Figueroa E, Wann A, Ahfeldt T, Daheron L, Zhang F, Rubin LL, Peng LF, Chung RT, Musunuru K, Cowan CA. Cell Stem Cell. 2012 Dec 12. pii: S1934-5909(12)00645-5. doi: 10.1016/j.stem.2012.11.011. PubMed 23246482.
Backbone
  Vector backbone: pCRII-TOPO
  Backbone manufacturer: Invitrogen
  Backbone size w/o insert (bp): 3973
  Vector type: Bacterial Cloning
Growth in bacteria
  Bacterial resistance: Ampicillin and Kanamycin, 100 & 50 μg/mL
  Growth temperature: 37°C
  Growth strain: Top10
  Copy number: High Copy
Gene/Insert
  Gene/Insert name: I-TTTG
  Species: Synthetic
  Insert size (bp): 424
  Cloning method: TOPO Cloning
  Sequencing primers: 5′ T7; 3′ M13-rev
Terms and licenses: Academic/Nonprofit Terms; Industry Terms: Not Available to Industry
How to cite: I-TTTG was a gift from Chad Cowan & Kiran Musunuru (Addgene plasmid # 43217 ; http://n2t.net/addgene:43217 ; RRID:Addgene_43217)
